Addgene plasmid #196632: pTRIP-SFFV-GFP-RELA K5Q
Purpose: Express GFP-RELA K5Q
Depositing lab: Nicolas Manel. Depositing organization: Institut Curie. Publication: RELA tunes innate-like interferon I/III responses in human T cells. Jeremiah N, Ferran H, Antoniadou K, De Azevedo K, Nikolic J, Maurin M, Benaroch P, Manel N. J Exp Med. 2023 May 1;220(5):e20220666. doi: 10.1084/jem.20220666. Epub 2023 Feb 23. PubMed 36820829.
Backbone
  Vector backbone: pTRIP
  Vector type: Lentiviral
Growth in bacteria
  Bacterial resistance: Ampicillin, 100 μg/mL
  Growth temperature: 30°C
  Growth strain: NEB Stable
  Copy number: High Copy
Gene/Insert
  Gene/Insert name: GFP-RELA K5Q
  Species: H. sapiens (human)
  Mutation: K122Q, K123Q, K310Q, K314Q, K315Q
  Entrez Gene: RELA (a.k.a. AIF3BL3, CMCU, NFKB3, p65)
  Tag / fusion protein: GFP (N terminal on insert)
  Cloning method: Restriction Enzyme; 5′ cloning site Unknown (unknown if destroyed)
Terms and licenses: Academic/Nonprofit Terms; Industry Terms: Not Available to Industry
How to cite: pTRIP-SFFV-GFP-RELA K5Q was a gift from Nicolas Manel (Addgene plasmid # 196632 ; http://n2t.net/addgene:196632 ; RRID:Addgene_196632)
