[The description below was written by a language model from this plasmid's Addgene catalogue record and pLannotate feature annotations shown in this document.]
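Description:
pTRIP-SFFV-GFP-RELA K5Q is an HIV-1-derived lentiviral transfer vector of about 12 kb, built on the pTRIP backbone, for expressing a GFP-tagged mutant of human RELA (the p65 subunit of NF-κB) in mammalian cells. It is propagated in E. coli through a high-copy ColE1/pUC-type origin and selected with ampicillin via the β-lactamase gene. Like many repeat-containing lentiviral plasmids, it is maintained in a recombination-reducing strain.

The viral portion carries an HIV-1 5' LTR, the Ψ packaging signal with a partial gag sequence, the Rev response element for Rev-dependent nuclear export of the genomic RNA, and the cPPT/CTS central flap that characterises TRIP vectors and aids nuclear import of the reverse-transcribed genome. The 3' LTR is annotated as a U3-deleted, self-inactivating type. Between these elements, the spleen focus-forming virus (SFFV) LTR promoter, which is strongly active in haematopoietic and lymphoid cells, drives a single open reading frame with EGFP fused to the N terminus of RELA. The automated annotation labels the Rel homology region as a chicken REL fragment by similarity and recognises the p65 C-terminal activation domain; together these correspond to the human RELA insert. The K5Q variant replaces five lysines with glutamine (K122, K123, K310, K314, K315), a substitution commonly used to mimic lysine acetylation, although the record does not state the rationale. No WPRE or mammalian drug selection marker within the provirus is annotated, so transduced cells would be identified by GFP fluorescence. SV40 promoter, gpt, small t/large T and poly(A) fragments outside the LTRs are backbone remnants. The associated study concerns RELA control of type I/III interferon responses in human T cells.
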