Features (pLannotate 1.2.2; 31 found; start..end, strand, type, name):
     43..108     +  intron         small t intron: SV40 (simian virus 40) small t antigen intron
    238..258     +  CDS            SV40 NLS: nuclear localization signal of SV40 (simian virus 40) large T antigen
    577..660     +  CDS            large T antigen (fragment): large T antigen from SV40 (simian virus 40)
    683..817     +  polyA_signal   SV40 poly(A) signal: SV40 polyadenylation signal
    984..1313    +  CDS            nef (fragment): NEF_HV1BR - Experimental evidence at protein level: Swiss-Prot protein existence level 1. Extracellular Nef protein targets CD4(+) T-lymphocytes for apoptosis by interacting with CXCR4 surface receptors (PubMed:14990729). From Human immunodeficiency virus type 1 group M subtype B (isolate BRU/LAI) (HIV-1).
   1361..1618    +  LTR            5' LTR (truncated): truncated 5' long terminal repeat (LTR) from HIV-1
   1665..1790    +  misc_feature   HIV-1 Ψ: packaging signal of human immunodeficiency virus type 1
   1774..2137    +  CDS            HIV-1 gag (fragment): gag protein from human immunodeficiency virus 1; gag
   2283..2516    +  misc_feature   RRE: The Rev response element (RRE) of HIV-1 allows for Rev-dependent mRNA export from the nucleus to the cytoplasm.
   2893..2993    +  CDS            Rev (fragment): human immunodeficiency virus 1 (HIV-1) Rev protein; rev; enhances nuclear export of unspliced and incompletely spliced viral mRNAs
   3038..3155    +  misc_feature   cPPT/CTS: central polypurine tract and central termination sequence of HIV-1
   3295..3702    +  promoter       SFFV promoter: spleen focus-forming virus long terminal repeat (LTR) promoter
   3742..4455    +  CDS            EGFP: EGFP is a basic (constitutively fluorescent) green fluorescent protein published in 1996, derived from Aequorea victoria. It is reported to be a rapidly-maturing weak dimer with moderate acid sensitivity.
   4507..5400    +  CDS            REL (fragment): REL_CHICK - Experimental evidence at protein level: Swiss-Prot protein existence level 1. Proto-oncogene that may play a role in differentiation and lymphopoiesis. NF-kappa-B is a pleiotropic transcription factor which is present in almost all cell types and is involved in many biological processed such as inflammation, immunity, differentiation, cell growth, tumorigenesis and apoptosis. NF-kappa-B is a homo- or heterodimeric complex formed by the Rel-like domain-containing proteins RELA/p65, RELB, NFKB1/p105, NFKB1/p50, REL and NFKB2/p52. The dimers bind at kappa-B sites in the DNA of their t
   5740..6111    +  CDS            RelA (p65) AD: transcriptional activation domain of human RelA, also known as p65 (O'Shea and Perkins, 2008)
   6114..6302    +  CDS            nef (fragment): NEF_HV1Z2 - Experimental evidence at protein level: Swiss-Prot protein existence level 1. Extracellular Nef protein targets CD4(+) T-lymphocytes for apoptosis by interacting with CXCR4 surface receptors. From Human immunodeficiency virus type 1 group M subtype D (isolate Z2/CDC-Z34) (HIV-1).
   6304..6335    +  LTR            3' LTR (ΔU3) (fragment): self-inactivating 3' long terminal repeat (LTR) from HIV-1
   6383..6563    +  LTR            5' LTR (truncated): truncated 5' long terminal repeat (LTR) from HIV-1
   7525..7623    -  CDS            TBC1D5 (fragment): TBCD5_HUMAN - Also known as KIAA0210. Experimental evidence at protein level: Swiss-Prot protein existence level 1. May act as a GTPase-activating protein (GAP) for Rab family protein(s). May act as a GAP for RAB7A. Can displace RAB7A and retromer CSC subcomplex from the endosomal membrane to the cytosol; at least retromer displacement seems to require its catalytic activity (PubMed:19531583, PubMed:20923837). Required for retrograde transport of cargo proteins from endosomes to the trans-Golgi network (TGN); the function seems to require its catalytic activity. Involved in regulation of autop
   8029..8308    +  CDS            TcR (fragment): tetracycline efflux protein; tet; confers resistance to tetracycline
   8309..8357    -  misc_feature   bom (fragment): basis of mobility region from pBR322
   8459..8494    -  CDS            rop (fragment): Rop protein, which maintains plasmids at low copy number; rop
   8589..8693    +  promoter       AmpR promoter: bla
   8694..9554    +  CDS            AmpR: β-lactamase; bla; confers resistance to ampicillin, carbenicillin, and related antibiotics
   9725..10313   +  rep_origin     ori: high-copy-number ColE1/pMB1/pBR322/pUC origin of replication
  10496..10552   +  CDS            lacI (fragment): lac repressor; lacI; The lac repressor binds to the lac operator to inhibit transcription in E. coli. This inhibition can be relieved by adding lactose or isopropyl-β-D-thiogalactopyranoside (IPTG).
  10559..10888   +  promoter       SV40 promoter: SV40 enhancer and early promoter
  11088..11207   +  CDS            gpt (fragment): XGPT_ECOLI - Also known as gpp, gxu. Experimental evidence at protein level: Swiss-Prot protein existence level 1. Purine salvage pathway enzyme that catalyzes the transfer of the ribosyl-5-phosphate group from 5-phospho-alpha-D-ribose 1- diphosphate (PRPP) to the N9 position of the 6-oxopurines guanine and xanthine to form the corresponding ribonucleotides GMP (guanosine 5'- monophosphate) and XMP (xanthosine 5'-monophosphate), with the release of PPi. To a lesser extent, also acts on hypoxanthine (PubMed:9100006, PubMed:3886014). Does not ribophosphorylate adenine (PubMed:3886014). From Esch
  11207..11542   +  CDS            gpt (fragment): XGPT_ECOLI - Also known as gpp, gxu. Experimental evidence at protein level: Swiss-Prot protein existence level 1. Purine salvage pathway enzyme that catalyzes the transfer of the ribosyl-5-phosphate group from 5-phospho-alpha-D-ribose 1- diphosphate (PRPP) to the N9 position of the 6-oxopurines guanine and xanthine to form the corresponding ribonucleotides GMP (guanosine 5'- monophosphate) and XMP (xanthosine 5'-monophosphate), with the release of PPi. To a lesser extent, also acts on hypoxanthine (PubMed:9100006, PubMed:3886014). Does not ribophosphorylate adenine (PubMed:3886014). From Esch
  11637..11942   +  CDS            frsA (fragment): FRSA_ECOLI - Also known as yafA. Experimental evidence at protein level: Swiss-Prot protein existence level 1. Catalyzes the hydrolysis of esters (PubMed:15808744). Displays esterase activity toward pNP-butyrate (PubMed:15808744). May stimulate mixed-acid fermentation by acting as a fermentation/respiration switch that down-regulates respiration and up- regulates fermentation rates (PubMed:15169777). From Escherichia coli (strain K12).
  11946..41      +  CDS            small t antigen (fragment) (across the origin): SV40 (simian virus 40) small t antigen
>Addgene plasmid #196632 | pTRIP-SFFV-GFP-RELA K5Q | addgene full sequence | sequence record 385712 | Addgene NGS Result
ACATAATTGGACAAACTACCTACAGAGATTTAAAGCTCTAAGGTAAATATAAAATTTTTAAGTGTATAAT
GTGTTAAACTACTGATTCTAATTGTTTGTGTATTTTAGATTCCAACCTATGGAACTGATGAATGGGAGCA
GTGGTGGAATGCCTTTAATGAGGAAAACCTGTTTTGCTCAGAAGAAATGCCATCTAGTGATGATGAGGCT
ACTGCTGACTCTCAACATTCTACTCCTCCAAAAAAGAAGAGAAAGGTAGAAGACCCCAAGGACTTTCCTT
CAGAATTGCTAAGTTTTTTGAGTCATGCTGTGTTTAGTAATAGAACTCTTGCTTGCTTTGCTATTTACAC
CACAAAGGAAAAAGCTGCACTGCTATACAAGAAAATTATGGAAAAATATTCTGTAACCTTTATAAGTAGG
CATAACAGTTATAATCATAACATACTGTTTTTTCTTACTCCACACAGGCATAGAGTGTCTGCTATTAATA
ACTATGCTCAAAAATTGTGTACCTTTAGCTTTTTAATTTGTAAAGGGGTTAATAAGGAATATTTGATGTA
TAGTGCCTTGACTAGAGATCATAATCAGCCATACCACATTTGTAGAGGTTTTACTTGCTTTAAAAAACCT
CCCACACCTCCCCCTGAACCTGAAACATAAAATGAATGCAATTGTTGTTGTTAACTTGTTTATTGCAGCT
TATAATGGTTACAAATAAAGCAATAGCATCACAAATTTCACAAATAAAGCATTTTTTTCACTGCATTCTA
GTTGTGGTTTGTCCAAACTCATCAATGTATCTTATCATGTCTGGATCAACTGGATAACTCAAGCTAACCA
AAATCATCCCAAACTTCCCACCCCATACCCTATTACCACTGCCAATTACCTGTGGTTTCATTTACTCTAA
ACCTGTGATTCCTCTGAATTATTTTCATTTTAAAGAAATTGTATTTGTTAAATATGTACTACAAACTTAG
TAGTTGGAAGGGCTAATTCACTCCCAAAGAAGACAAGATATCCTTGATCTGTGGATCTACCACACACAAG
GCTACTTCCCTGATTAGCAGAACTACACACCAGGGCCAGGGGTCAGATATCCACTGACCTTTGGATGGTG
CTACAAGCTAGTACCAGTTGAGCCAGATAAGGTAGAAGAGGCCAATAAAGGAGAGAACACCAGCTTGTTA
CACCCTGTGAGCCTGCATGGGATGGATGACCCGGAGAGAGAAGTGTTAGAGTGGAGGTTTGACAGCCGCC
TAGCATTTCATCACGTGGCCCGAGAGCTGCATCCGGAGTACTTCAAGAACTGCTGATATCGAGCTTGCTA
CAAGGGACTTTCCGCTGGGGACTTTCCAGGGAGGCGTGGCCTGGGCGGGACTGGGGAGTGGCGAGCCCTC
AGATCCTGCATATAAGCAGCTGCTTTTTGCCTGTACTGGGTCTCTCTGGTTAGACCAGATCTGAGCCTGG
GAGCTCTCTGGCTAACTAGGGAACCCACTGCTTAAGCCTCAATAAAGCTTGCCTTGAGTGCTTCAAGTAG
TGTGTGCCCGTCTGTTGTGTGACTCTGGTAACTAGAGATCCCTCAGACCCTTTTAGTCAGTGTGGAAAAT
CTCTAGCAGTGGCGCCCGAACAGGGACTTGAAAGCGAAAGGGAAACCAGAGGAGCTCTCTCGACGCAGGA
CTCGGCTTGCTGAAGCGCGCACGGCAAGAGGCGAGGGGCGGCGACTGGTGAGTACGCCAAAAATTTTGAC
TAGCGGAGGCTAGAAGGAGAGAGATGGGTGCGAGAGCGTCAGTATTAAGCGGGGGAGAATTAGATCGCGA
TGGGAAAAAATTCGGTTAAGGCCAGGGGGAAAGAAAAAATATAAATTAAAACATATAGTATGGGCAAGCA
GGGAGCTAGAACGATTCGCAGTTAATCCTGGCCTGTTAGAAACATCAGAAGGCTGTAGACAAATACTGGG
ACAGCTACAACCATCCCTTCAGACAGGATCAGAAGAACTTAGATCATTATATAATACAGTAGCAACCCTC
TATTGTGTGCATCAAAGGATAGAGATAAAAGACACCAAGGAAGCTTTAGACAAGATAGAGGAAGAGCAAA
ACAAAAGTAAGACCACCGCACAGCAAGCGGCCGCTGATCTTCAGACCTGGAGGAGGAGATATGAGGGACA
ATTGGAGAAGTGAATTATATAAATATAAAGTAGTAAAAATTGAACCATTAGGAGTAGCACCCACCAAGGC
AAAGAGAAGAGTGGTGCAGAGAGAAAAAAGAGCAGTGGGAATAGGAGCTTTGTTCCTTGGGTTCTTGGGA
GCAGCAGGAAGCACTATGGGCGCAGCGTCAATGACGCTGACGGTACAGGCCAGACAATTATTGTCTGGTA
TAGTGCAGCAGCAGAACAATTTGCTGAGGGCTATTGAGGCGCAACAGCATCTGTTGCAACTCACAGTCTG
GGGCATCAAGCAGCTCCAGGCAAGAATCCTGGCTGTGGAAAGATACCTAAAGGATCAACAGCTCCTGGGG
ATTTGGGGTTGCTCTGGAAAACTCATTTGCACCACTGCTGTGCCTTGGAATGCTAGTTGGAGTAATAAAT
CTCTGGAACAGATTTGGAATCACACGACCTGGATGGAGTGGGACAGAGAAATTAACAATTACACAAGCTT
AATACACTCCTTAATTGAAGAATCGCAAAACCAGCAAGAAAAGAATGAACAAGAATTATTGGAATTAGAT
AAATGGGCAAGTTTGTGGAATTGGTTTAACATAACAAATTGGCTGTGGTATATAAAATTATTCATAATGA
TAGTAGGAGGCTTGGTAGGTTTAAGAATAGTTTTTGCTGTACTTTCTATAGTGAATAGAGTTAGGCAGGG
ATATTCACCATTATCGTTTCAGACCCACCTCCCAACCCCGAGGGGACCCGACAGGCCCGAAGGAATAGAA
GAAGAAGGTGGAGAGAGAGACAGAGACAGATCCATTCGATTAGTGAACGGATCTCGACGGTATCGCCGAA
TTCACAAATGGCAGTATTCATCCACAATTTTAAAAGAAAAGGGGGGATTGGGGGGTACAGTGCAGGGGAA
AGAATAGTAGACATAATAGCAACAGACATACAAACTAAAGAATTACAAAAACAAATTACAAAAATTCAAA
ATTTTCGGGTTTATTACAGGGACAGCAGAGATCCACTTTGGCTGATACGCGTCTGCAGCCCCGATAAAAT
AAAAGATTTTATTTAGTCTCCAGAAAAAGGGGGGAATGAAAGACCCCACCTGTAGGTTTGGCAAGCTAGC
TGCAGTAACGCCATTTTGCAAGGCATGGAAAAATACCAAACCAAGAATAGAGAAGTTCAGATCAAGGGCG
GGTACATGAAAATAGCTAACGTTGGGCCAAACAGGATATCTGCGGTGAGCAGTTTCGGCCCCGGCCCGGG
GCCAAGAACAGATGGTCACCGCAGTTTCGGCCCCGGCCCGAGGCCAAGAACAGATGGTCCCCAGATATGG
CCCAACCCTCAGCAGTTTCTTAAGACCCATCAGATGTTTCCAGGCTCCCCCAAGGACCTGAAATGACCCT
GCGCCTTATTTGAATTAACCAATCAGCCTGCTTCTCGCTTCTGTTCGCGCGCTTCTGCTTCCCGAGCTCT
ATAAAAGAGCTCACAACCCCTCACTCGGCGCGCCAGTCCTCCGACAGACTGAGTCGCCCGGGCCGCGGCC
GCGGGCTAGCGGATCCCCACCGGTCGCCACCATGGTGAGCAAGGGCGAGGAGCTGTTCACCGGGGTGGTG
CCCATCCTGGTCGAGCTGGACGGCGACGTAAACGGCCACAAGTTCAGCGTGTCCGGCGAGGGCGAGGGCG
ATGCCACCTACGGCAAGCTGACCCTGAAGTTCATCTGCACCACCGGCAAGCTGCCCGTGCCCTGGCCCAC
CCTCGTGACCACCCTGACCTACGGCGTGCAGTGCTTCAGCCGCTACCCCGACCACATGAAGCAGCACGAC
TTCTTCAAGTCCGCCATGCCCGAAGGCTACGTCCAGGAGCGCACCATCTTCTTCAAGGACGACGGCAACT
ACAAGACCCGCGCCGAGGTGAAGTTCGAGGGCGACACCCTGGTGAACCGCATCGAGCTGAAGGGCATCGA
CTTCAAGGAGGACGGCAACATCCTGGGGCACAAGCTGGAGTACAACTACAACAGCCACAACGTCTATATC
ATGGCCGACAAGCAGAAGAACGGCATCAAGGTGAACTTCAAGATCCGCCACAACATCGAGGACGGCAGCG
TGCAGCTCGCCGACCACTACCAGCAGAACACCCCCATCGGCGACGGCCCCGTGCTGCTGCCCGACAACCA
CTACCTGAGCACCCAGTCCGCCCTGAGCAAAGACCCCAACGAGAAGCGCGATCACATGGTCCTGCTGGAG
TTCGTGACCGCCGCCGGGATCACTCTCGGCATGGACGAGCTGTACACAATGGACGAACTGTTCCCCCTCA
TCTTCCCGGCAGAGCCAGCCCAGGCCTCTGGCCCCTATGTGGAGATCATTGAGCAGCCCAAGCAGCGGGG
CATGCGCTTCCGCTACAAGTGCGAGGGGCGCTCCGCGGGCAGCATCCCAGGCGAGAGGAGCACAGATACC
ACCAAGACCCACCCCACCATCAAGATCAATGGCTACACAGGACCAGGGACAGTGCGCATCTCCCTGGTCA
CCAAGGACCCTCCTCACCGGCCTCACCCCCACGAGCTTGTAGGAAAGGACTGCCGGGATGGCTTCTATGA
GGCTGAGCTCTGCCCGGACCGCTGCATCCACAGTTTCCAGAACCTGGGAATCCAGTGTGTGCAACAGCGG
GACCTGGAGCAGGCTATCAGTCAGCGCATCCAGACCAACAACAACCCCTTCCAAGTTCCTATAGAAGAGC
AGCGTGGGGACTACGACCTGAATGCTGTGCGGCTCTGCTTCCAGGTGACAGTGCGGGACCCATCAGGCAG
GCCCCTCCGCCTGCCGCCTGTCCTTTCTCATCCCATCTTTGACAATCGTGCCCCCAACACTGCCGAGCTC
AAGATCTGCCGAGTGAACCGAAACTCTGGCAGCTGCCTCGGTGGGGATGAGATCTTCCTACTGTGTGACA
AGGTGCAGAAAGAGGACATTGAGGTGTATTTCACGGGACCAGGCTGGGAGGCCCGAGGCTCCTTTTCGCA
AGCTGATGTGCACCGACAAGTGGCCATTGTGTTCCGGACCCCTCCCTACGCAGACCCCAGCCTGCAGGCT
CCTGTGCGTGTCTCCATGCAGCTGCGGCGGCCTTCCGACCGGGAGCTCAGTGAGCCCATGGAATTCCAGT
ACCTGCCAGATACAGACGATCGTCACCGGATTGAGGAGAAACGTAAAAGGACATATGAGACCTTCCAAAG
CATCATGCAACAGAGTCCTTTCAGCGGACCCACCGACCCCCGGCCTCCACCTCGACGCATTGCTGTGCCT
TCCCGCAGCTCAGCTTCTGTCCCCAAGCCAGCACCCCAGCCCTATCCCTTTACGTCATCCCTGAGCACCA
TCAACTATGATGAGTTTCCCACCATGGTGTTTCCTTCTGGGCAGATCAGCCAGGCCTCGGCCTTGGCCCC
GGCCCCTCCCCAAGTCCTGCCCCAGGCTCCAGCCCCTGCCCCTGCTCCAGCCATGGTATCAGCTCTGGCC
CAGGCCCCAGCCCCTGTCCCAGTCCTAGCCCCAGGCCCTCCTCAGGCTGTGGCCCCACCTGCCCCCAAGC
CCACCCAGGCTGGGGAAGGAACGCTGTCAGAGGCCCTGCTGCAGCTGCAGTTTGATGATGAAGACCTGGG
GGCCTTGCTTGGCAACAGCACAGACCCAGCTGTGTTCACAGACCTGGCATCCGTCGACAACTCCGAGTTT
CAGCAGCTGCTGAACCAGGGCATACCTGTGGCCCCCCACACAACTGAGCCCATGCTGATGGAGTACCCTG
AGGCTATAACTCGCCTAGTGACAGGGGCCCAGAGGCCCCCCGACCCAGCTCCTGCTCCACTGGGGGCCCC
GGGGCTCCCCAATGGCCTCCTTTCAGGAGATGAAGACTTCTCCTCCATTGCGGACATGGACTTCTCAGCC
CTGCTGAGTCAGATCAGCTCCTAACTCGAGACCTAGAAAAACATGGAGCAATCACAAGTAGCAATACAGC
AGCTACCAATGCTGATTGTGCCTGGCTAGAAGCACAAGAGGAGGAGGAGGTGGGTTTTCCAGTCACACCT
CAGGTACCTTTAAGACCAATGACTTACAAGGCAGCTGTAGATCTTAGCCACTTTTTAAAAGAAAAGGGGG
GACTGGAAGGGCTAATTCACTCCCAACGAAGACAAAATCGTCGAGAGATGCTGCATATAAGCAGCTGCTT
TTTGCTTGTACTGGGTCTCTCTGGTTAGACCAGATCTGAGCCTGGGAGCTCTCTGGCTAACTAGGGAACC
CACTGCTTAAGCCTCAATAAAGCTTGCCTTGAGTGCTTCAAGTAGTGTGTGCCCGTCTGTTGTGTGACTC
TGGTAACTAGAGATCCCTCAGACCCTTTTAGTCAGTGTGGAAAATCTCTAGCAGTAGTAGTTCATGTCAT
CTTATTATTCAGTATTTATAACTTGCAAAGAAATGAATATCAGAGAGTGAGAGGCCTTGACATTATAATA
GATTTAGCAGGAATTGAACTAGGAGTGGAGCACACAGGCAAAGCTGCAGAAGTACTTGGAAGAAGCCACC
AGAGATACTCACGATTCTGCACATACCTGGCTAATCCCAGATCCTAAGGATTACATTAAGTTTACTAACA
TTTATATAATGATTTATAGTTTAAAGTATAAACTTATCTAATTTACTATTCTGACAGATATTAATTAATC
CTCAAATATCATAAGAGATGATTACTATTATCCCCATTTAACACAAGAGGAAACTGAGAGGGAAAGATGT
TGAAGTAATTTTCCCACAATTACAGCATCCGTTAGTTACGACTCTATGATCTTCTGACACAAATTCCATT
TACTCCTCACCCTATGACTCAGTCGAATATATCAAAGTTATGGACATTATGCTAAGTAACAAATTACCCT
TTTATATAGTAAATACTGAGTAGATTGAGAGAAGAAATTGTTTGCAAACCTGAATAGCTTCAAGAAGAAG
AGAAGTGAGGATAAGAATAACAGTTGTCATTTAACAAGTTTTAACAAGTAACTTGGTTAGAAAGGGATTC
AAATGCATAAAGCAAGGGATAAATTTTTCTGGCAACAAGACTATACAATATAACCTTAAATATGACTTCA
AATAATTGTTGGAACTTGATAAAACTAATTAAATATTATTGAAGATTATCAATATTATAAATGTAATTTA
CTTTTAAAAAGGGAACATAGAAATGTGTATCATTAGAGTAGAAAACAATCCTTATTATCACAATTTGTCA
AAACAAGTTTGTTATTAACACAAGTAGAATACTGCATTCAATTAAGTTGACTGCAGATTTTGTGTTTTGT
TAAAATTAGAAAGAGATAACAACAATTTGAATTATTGAAAGTAACATGTAAATAGTTCTACATACGTTCT
TTTGACATCTTGTTCAATCATTGATCGAAGTTCTTTATCTTGGAAGAATTTGTTCCAAAGACTCTGAAAT
AAGGAAAACAATCTATTATATAGTCTCACACCTTTGTTTTACTTTTAGTGATTTCAATTTAATAATGTAA
ATGGTTAAAATTTATTCTTCTCTGAGATCATTTCACATTGCAGATAGAAAACCTGAGACTGGGGTAATTT
TTATTAAAATCTAATTTAATCTCAGAAACACATCTTTATTCTAACATCAATTTTTCCAGTTTGATATTAT
CATATAAAGTCAGCCTTCCTCATCTGCAGGTTCCACAACAAAAATCCAACCAACTGTGGATCAAAAATAT
TGGGAAAAAATTAAAAATAGCAATACAACAATAAAAAAATACAAATCAGAAAAACAGCACAGTATAACAA
CTTTATTTAGCATTTACAATCTATTAGGTATTATAAGTAATCTAGCCAGATCCTCTACGCCGGACGCATC
GTGGCCGGCATCACCGGCGCCACAGGTGCGGTTGCTGGCGCCTATATCGCCGACATCACCGATGGGGAAG
ATCGGGCTCGCCACTTCGGGCTCATGAGCGCTTGTTTCGGCGTGGGTATGGTGGCAGGCCCCGTGGCCGG
GGGACTGTTGGGCGCCATCTCCTTGCATGCACCATTCCTTGCGGCGGCGGTGCTCAACGGCCTCAACCTA
CTACTGGGCTGCTTCCTAATGCAGGAGTCGCATAAGGGAGAGCGTCGAATGGTGCACTCTCAGTACAATC
TGCTCTGATGCCGCATAGTTAAGCCAGCCCCGACACCCGCCAACACCCGCTGACGCGCCCTGACGGGCTT
GTCTGCTCCCGGCATCCGCTTACAGACAAGCTGTGACCGTCTCCGGGAGCTGCATGTGTCAGAGGTTTTC
ACCGTCATCACCGAAACGCGCGAGACGAAAGGGCCTCGTGATACGCCTATTTTTATAGGTTAATGTCATG
ATAATAATGGTTTCTTAGACGTCAGGTGGCACTTTTCGGGGAAATGTGCGCGGAACCCCTATTTGTTTAT
TTTTCTAAATACATTCAAATATGTATCCGCTCATGAGACAATAACCCTGATAAATGCTTCAATAATATTG
AAAAAGGAAGAGTATGAGTATTCAACATTTCCGTGTCGCCCTTATTCCCTTTTTTGCGGCATTTTGCCTT
CCTGTTTTTGCTCACCCAGAAACGCTGGTGAAAGTAAAAGATGCTGAAGATCAGTTGGGTGCACGAGTGG
GTTACATCGAACTGGATCTCAACAGCGGTAAGATCCTTGAGAGTTTTCGCCCCGAAGAACGTTTTCCAAT
GATGAGCACTTTTAAAGTTCTGCTATGTGGCGCGGTATTATCCCGTATTGACGCCGGGCAAGAGCAACTC
GGTCGCCGCATACACTATTCTCAGAATGACTTGGTTGAGTACTCACCAGTCACAGAAAAGCATCTTACGG
ATGGCATGACAGTAAGAGAATTATGCAGTGCTGCCATAACCATGAGTGATAACACTGCGGCCAACTTACT
TCTGACAACGATCGGAGGACCGAAGGAGCTAACCGCTTTTTTGCACAACATGGGGGATCATGTAACTCGC
CTTGATCGTTGGGAACCGGAGCTGAATGAAGCCATACCAAACGACGAGCGTGACACCACGATGCCTGTAG
CAATGGCAACAACGTTGCGCAAACTATTAACTGGCGAACTACTTACTCTAGCTTCCCGGCAACAATTAAT
AGACTGGATGGAGGCGGATAAAGTTGCAGGACCACTTCTGCGCTCGGCCCTTCCGGCTGGCTGGTTTATT
GCTGATAAATCTGGAGCCGGTGAGCGTGGGTCTCGCGGTATCATTGCAGCACTGGGGCCAGATGGTAAGC
CCTCCCGTATCGTAGTTATCTACACGACGGGGAGTCAGGCAACTATGGATGAACGAAATAGACAGATCGC
TGAGATAGGTGCCTCACTGATTAAGCATTGGTAACTGTCAGACCAAGTTTACTCATATATACTTTAGATT
GATTTAAAACTTCATTTTTAATTTAAAAGGATCTAGGTGAAGATCCTTTTTGATAATCTCATGACCAAAA
TCCCTTAACGTGAGTTTTCGTTCCACTGAGCGTCAGACCCCGTAGAAAAGATCAAAGGATCTTCTTGAGA
TCCTTTTTTTCTGCGCGTAATCTGCTGCTTGCAAACAAAAAAACCACCGCTACCAGCGGTGGTTTGTTTG
CCGGATCAAGAGCTACCAACTCTTTTTCCGAAGGTAACTGGCTTCAGCAGAGCGCAGATACCAAATACTG
TTCTTCTAGTGTAGCCGTAGTTAGGCCACCACTTCAAGAACTCTGTAGCACCGCCTACATACCTCGCTCT
GCTAATCCTGTTACCAGTGGCTGCTGCCAGTGGCGATAAGTCGTGTCTTACCGGGTTGGACTCAAGACGA
TAGTTACCGGATAAGGCGCAGCGGTCGGGCTGAACGGGGGGTTCGTGCACACAGCCCAGCTTGGAGCGAA
CGACCTACACCGAACTGAGATACCTACAGCGTGAGCTATGAGAAAGCGCCACGCTTCCCGAAGGGAGAAA
GGCGGACAGGTATCCGGTAAGCGGCAGGGTCGGAACAGGAGAGCGCACGAGGGAGCTTCCAGGGGGAAAC
GCCTGGTATCTTTATAGTCCTGTCGGGTTTCGCCACCTCTGACTTGAGCGTCGATTTTTGTGATGCTCGT
CAGGGGGGCGGAGCCTATGGAAAAACGCCAGCAACGCGGCCTTTTTACGGTTCCTGGCCTTTTGCTGGCC
TTTTGCTCACATGTTCTTTCCTGCGTTATCCCCTGATTCTGTGGATAACCGTATTACCGCCTTTGAGTGA
GCTGATACCGCTCGCCGCAGCCGAACGACCGAGCGCAGCGAGTCAGTGAGCGAGGAAGCGGAAGAGCGCC
CAATACGCAAACCGCCTCTCCCCGCGCGTTGGCCGATTCATTAATGCAGCTGTGGAATGTGTGTCAGTTA
GGGTGTGGAAAGTCCCCAGGCTCCCCAGCAGGCAGAAGTATGCAAAGCATGCATCTCAATTAGTCAGCAA
CCAGGTGTGGAAAGTCCCCAGGCTCCCCAGCAGGCAGAAGTATGCAAAGCATGCATCTCAATTAGTCAGC
AACCATAGTCCCGCCCCTAACTCCGCCCATCCCGCCCCTAACTCCGCCCAGTTCCGCCCATTCTCCGCCC
CATGGCTGACTAATTTTTTTTATTTATGCAGAGGCCGAGGCCGCCTCGGCCTCTGAGCTATTCCAGAAGT
AGTGAGGAGGCTTTTTTGGAGGCCTAGGCTTTTGCAAAAAGCTTGGACACAAGACAGGCTTGCGAGATAT
GTTTGAGAATACCACTTTATCCCGCGTCAGGGAGAGGCAGTGCGTAAAAAGACGCGGACTCATGTGAAAT
ACTGGTTTTTAGTGCGCCAGATCTCTATAATCTCGCGCAACCTATTTTCCCCTCGAACACTTTTTAAGCC
GTAGATAAACAGGCTGGGACACTTCACATGAGCGAAAAATACATCGTCACCTGGGACATGTTGCAGATCC
ATGCACGTAAACTCGCAAGCCGACTGATGCCTTCTGAACAATGGAAAGGCATTATTGCCGTAAGCCGTGG
CGGTCTGTACCGGGTGCGTTACTGGCGCGTGAACTGGGTATTCGTCATGTCGATACCGTTTGTATTTCCA
GCTACGATCACGACAACCAGCGCGAGCTTAAAGTGCTGAAACGCGCAGAAGGCGATGGCGAAGGCTTCAT
CGTTATTGATGACCTGGTGGATACCGGTGGTACTGCGGTTGCGATTCGTGAAATGTATCCAAAAGCGCAC
TTTGTCACCATCTTCGCAAAACCGGCTGGTCGTCCGCTGGTTGATGACTATGTTGTTGATATCCCGCAAG
ATACCTGGATTGAACAGCCGTGGGATATGGGCGTCGTATTCGTCCCGCCAATCTCCGGTCGCTAATCTTT
TCAACGCCTGGCACTGCCGGGCGTTGTTCTTTTTAACTTCAGGCGGGTTACAATAGTTTCCAGTAAGTAT
TCTGGAGGCTGCATCCATGACACAGGCAAACCTGAGCGAAACCCTGTTCAAACCCCGCTTTAAACATCCT
GAAACCTCGACGCTAGTCCGCCGCTTTAATCACGGCGCACAACCGCCTGTGCAGTCGGCCCTTGATGGTA
AAACCATCCCTCACTGGTATCGCATGATTAACCGTCTGATGTGGATCTGGCGCGGCATTGACCCACGCGA
AATCCTCGACGTCCAGGCACGTATTGTGATGAGCGATGCCGAACGTACCGACGATGATTTATACGATACG
GTGATTGGCTACCGTGGCGGCAACTGGATTTATGAGTGGGCCCCGGATCTTTGTGAAGGAACCTTACTTC
TGTGGTGTG
